LOCUS       Exported 7091 bp ds-DNA circular SYN 12-MAY-2021
DEFINITION  synthetic circular DNA
ACCESSION   .
VERSION     .
KEYWORDS    pCAG-Eco
SOURCE      synthetic DNA construct
  ORGANISM  synthetic DNA construct
REFERENCE   1 (bases 1 to 7091)
  TITLE     Pseudotyping Envelopes
  JOURNAL   Unpublished
REFERENCE   2 (bases 1 to 7091)
  AUTHORS   .
  TITLE     Direct Submission
  JOURNAL   Exported May 12, 2021 from SnapGene Server 1.1.58
            http://www.snapgene.com
FEATURES             Location/Qualifiers
     source          1..7091
                     /organism="synthetic DNA construct"
                     /mol_type="other DNA"
     enhancer        4..383
                     /label=CMV enhancer
                     /note="human cytomegalovirus immediate early enhancer"
     promoter        385..662
                     /label=chicken beta-actin promoter
     primer_bind     1603..1625
                     /label=pCAGGS-5
                     /note="Chimeric intron in CAG promoter, forward primer"
     misc_feature    1666..2040
                     /label=pol region
                     /note="Moloney murine leukemia virus (MMLV) pol region
                     containing the splice acceptor site"
     primer_bind     1978..1994
                     /label=pBMN 5'
                     /note="MMLV sequence, for inserts in pBMN retroviral
                     vector"
     primer_bind     complement(4113..4132)
                     /label=Bglob-pA-R
                     /note="Rabbit beta-globin polyA region, reverse primer"
     polyA_signal    4178..4233
                     /label=-beta-globin poly(A) signal
                     /note="rabbit beta-globin polyadenylation signal (Gil and
                     Proudfoot, 1987)"
     primer_bind     complement(4232..4251)
                     /label=rbglobpA-R
                     /note="Rabbit beta-globin polyA, reverse primer. Also
                     called rb-glob-pA-term-R"
     primer_bind     complement(4594..4610)
                     /label=M13 rev
                     /note="common sequencing primer, one of multiple similar
                     variants"
     primer_bind     complement(4594..4610)
                     /label=M13 Reverse
                     /note="In lacZ gene. Also called M13-rev"
     primer_bind     complement(4607..4629)
                     /label=M13/pUC Reverse
                     /note="In lacZ gene"
     protein_bind    4618..4634
                     /label=lac operator
                     /bound_moiety="lac repressor encoded by lacI"
                     /note="The lac repressor binds to the lac operator to
                     inhibit transcription in E. coli. This inhibition can be
                     relieved by adding lactose or
                     isopropyl-beta-D-thiogalactopyranoside (IPTG)."
     promoter        complement(4642..4672)
                     /label=lac promoter
                     /note="promoter for the E. coli lac operon"
     protein_bind    4687..4708
                     /label=CAP binding site
                     /bound_moiety="E. coli catabolite activator protein"
                     /note="CAP binding activates transcription in the presence
                     of cAMP."
     promoter        4767..4962
                     /label=SV40 promoter
                     /note="SV40 early promoter"
     rep_origin      4813..4948
                     /label=SV40 ori
                     /note="SV40 origin of replication"
     primer_bind     4875..4894
                     /label=SV40pro-F
                     /note="SV40 promoter/origin, forward primer"
     polyA_signal    4968..5102
                     /label=SV40 poly(A) signal
                     /note="SV40 polyadenylation signal"
     primer_bind     complement(5005..5024)
                     /label=SV40pA-R
                     /note="SV40 polyA, reverse primer"
     primer_bind     5059..5078
                     /label=EBV-rev
                     /note="SV40 polyA terminator, reverse primer"
     primer_bind     complement(5170..5187)
                     /label=L4440
                     /note="L4440 vector, forward primer"
     rep_origin      complement(5341..5929)
                     /direction=LEFT
                     /label=ori
                     /note="high-copy-number ColE1/pMB1/pBR322/pUC origin of
                     replication"
     primer_bind     complement(5421..5440)
                     /label=pBR322ori-F
                     /note="pBR322 origin, forward primer"
     CDS             complement(6100..6960)
                     /codon_start=1
                     /gene="bla"
                     /product="beta-lactamase"
                     /label=AmpR
                     /note="confers resistance to ampicillin, carbenicillin, and
                     related antibiotics"
                     /translation="MSIQHFRVALIPFFAAFCLPVFAHPETLVKVKDAEDQLGARVGYI
                     ELDLNSGKILESFRPEERFPMMSTFKVLLCGAVLSRIDAGQEQLGRRIHYSQNDLVEYS
                     PVTEKHLTDGMTVRELCSAAITMSDNTAANLLLTTIGGPKELTAFLHNMGDHVTRLDRW
                     EPELNEAIPNDERDTTMPVAMATTLRKLLTGELLTLASRQQLIDWMEADKVAGPLLRSA
                     LPAGWFIADKSGAGERGSRGIIAALGPDGKPSRIVVIYTTGSQATMDERNRQIAEIGAS
                     LIKHW"
     primer_bind     6723..6742
                     /label=Amp-R
                     /note="Ampicillin resistance gene, reverse primer"
     promoter        complement(6961..7065)
                     /gene="bla"
                     /label=AmpR promoter
ORIGIN
        1 gtcgacattg attattgact agttattaat agtaatcaat tacggggtca ttagttcata
       61 gcccatatat ggagttccgc gttacataac ttacggtaaa tggcccgcct ggctgaccgc
      121 ccaacgaccc ccgcccattg acgtcaataa tgacgtatgt tcccatagta acgccaatag
      181 ggactttcca ttgacgtcaa tgggtggact atttacggta aactgcccac ttggcagtac
      241 atcaagtgta tcatatgcca agtacgcccc ctattgacgt caatgacggt aaatggcccg
      301 cctggcatta tgcccagtac atgaccttat gggactttcc tacttggcag tacatctacg
      361 tattagtcat cgctattacc atggtcgagg tgagccccac gttctgcttc actctcccca
      421 tctccccccc ctccccaccc ccaattttgt atttatttat tttttaatta ttttgtgcag
      481 cgatgggggc gggggggggg ggggggcgcg cgccaggcgg ggcggggcgg ggcgaggggc
      541 ggggcggggc gaggcggaga ggtgcggcgg cagccaatca gagcggcgcg ctccgaaagt
      601 ttccttttat ggcgaggcgg cggcggcggc ggccctataa aaagcgaagc gcgcggcggg
      661 cgggagtcgc tgcgcgctgc cttcgccccg tgccccgctc cgccgccgcc tcgcgccgcc
      721 cgccccggct ctgactgacc gcgttactcc cacaggtgag cgggcgggac ggcccttctc
      781 ctccgggctg taattagcgc ttggtttaat gacggcttgt ttcttttctg tggctgcgtg
      841 aaagccttga ggggctccgg gagggccctt tgtgcggggg gagcggctcg gggggtgcgt
      901 gcgtgtgtgt gtgcgtgggg agcgccgcgt gcggctccgc gctgcccggc ggctgtgagc
      961 gctgcgggcg cggcgcgggg ctttgtgcgc tccgcagtgt gcgcgagggg agcgcggccg
     1021 ggggcggtgc cccgcggtgc ggggggggct gcgaggggaa caaaggctgc gtgcggggtg
     1081 tgtgcgtggg ggggtgagca gggggtgtgg gcgcgtcggt cgggctgcaa ccccccctgc
     1141 acccccctcc ccgagttgct gagcacggcc cggcttcggg tgcggggctc cgtacggggc
     1201 gtggcgcggg gctcgccgtg ccgggcgggg ggtggcggca ggtgggggtg ccgggcgggg
     1261 cggggccgcc tcgggccggg gagggctcgg gggaggggcg cggcggcccc cggagcgccg
     1321 gcggctgtcg aggcgcggcg agccgcagcc attgcctttt atggtaatcg tgcgagaggg
     1381 cgcagggact tcctttgtcc caaatctgtg cggagccgaa atctgggagg cgccgccgca
     1441 ccccctctag cgggcgcggg gcgaagcggt gcggcgccgg caggaaggaa atgggcgggg
     1501 agggccttcg tgcgtcgccg cgccgccgtc cccttctccc tctccagcct cggggctgtc
     1561 cgcgggggga cggctgcctt cgggggggac ggggcagggc ggggttcggc ttctggcgtg
     1621 tgaccggcgg ctctacgcaa cacgccgggc ccccatggcc tcaccccata tgagatctta
     1681 tatggggcac ccccgcccct tgtaaacttc cctgaccctg acatgacaag agttactaac
     1741 agcccctctc tccaagctca cttacaggct ctctacttag tccagcacga agtctggaga
     1801 cctctggcgg cagcctacca agaacaactg gaccgaccgg tggtacctca cccttaccga
     1861 gtcggcgaca cagtgtgggt ccgccgacac cagactaaga acctagaacc tcgctggaaa
     1921 ggaccttaca cagtcctgct gaccaccccc accgccctca aagtagacgg catcgcagct
     1981 tggatacacg ccgcccacgt gaaggctgcc gaccccgggg gtggaccatc ctctagactg
     2041 acatggcgcg ttcaacgctc tcaaaacccc ttaaaaataa ggttaacccg cgaggccccc
     2101 taatcccctt aattcttctg atgctcagag gggtcagtac tgcttcgccc ggctccagtc
     2161 ctcatcaagt ctataatatc acctgggagg taaccaatgg agatcgggag acggtatggg
     2221 caacttctgg caaccaccct ctgtggacct ggtggcctga ccttacccca gatttatgta
     2281 tgttagccca ccatggacca tcttattggg ggctagaata tcaatcccct ttttcttctc
     2341 ccccggggcc cccttgttgc tcagggggca gcagcccagg ctgttccaga gactgcgaag
     2401 aacctttaac ctccctcacc cctcggtgca acactgcctg gaacagactc aagctagacc
     2461 agacaactca taaatcaaat gagggatttt atgtttgccc cgggccccac cgcccccgag
     2521 aatccaagtc atgtgggggt ccagactcct tctactgtgc ctattggggc tgtgagacaa
     2581 ccggtagagc ttactggaag ccctcctcat catgggattt catcacagta aacaacaatc
     2641 tcacctctga ccaggctgtc caggtatgca aagataataa gtggtgcaac cccttagtta
     2701 ttcggtttac agacgccggg agacgggtta cttcctggac cacaggacat tactggggct
     2761 tacgtttgta tgtctccgga caagatccag ggcttacatt tgggatccga ctcagatacc
     2821 aaaatctagg accccgcgtc ccaatagggc caaaccccgt tctggcagac caacagccac
     2881 tctccaagcc caaacctgtt aagtcgcctt cagtcaccaa accacccagt gggactcctc
     2941 tctcccctac ccaacttcca ccggcgggaa cggaaaatag gctgctaaac ttagtagacg
     3001 gagcctacca agccctcaac ctcaccagtc ctgacaaaac ccaagagtgc tggttgtgtc
     3061 tagtagcggg acccccctac tacgaagggg ttgccgtcct gggtacctac tccaaccata
     3121 cctctgctcc agccaactgc tccgtggcct cccaacacaa gttgaccctg tccgaagtga
     3181 ccggacaggg actctgcata ggagcagttc ccaaaacaca tcaggcccta tgtaatacca
     3241 cccagacaag cagtcgaggg tcctattatc tagttgcccc tacaggtacc atgtgggctt
     3301 gtagtaccgg gcttactcca tgcatctcca ccaccatact gaaccttacc actgattatt
     3361 gtgttcttgt cgaactctgg ccaagagtca cctatcattc ccccagctat gtttacggcc
     3421 tgtttgagag atccaaccga cacaaaagag aaccggtgtc gttaaccctg gccctattat
     3481 tgggtggact aaccatgggg ggaattgccg ctggaatagg aacagggact actgctctaa
     3541 tggccactca gcaattccag cagctccaag ccgcagtaca ggatgatctc agggaggttg
     3601 aaaaatcaat ctctaaccta gaaaagtctc tcacttccct gtctgaagtt gtcctacaga
     3661 atcgaagggg cctagacttg ttatttctaa aagaaggagg gctgtgtgct gctctaaaag
     3721 aagaatgttg cttctatgcg gaccacacag gactagtgag agacagcatg gccaaattga
     3781 gagagaggct taatcagaga cagaaactgt ttgagtcaac tcaaggatgg tttgagggac
     3841 tgtttaacag atccccttgg tttaccacct tgatatctac cattatggga cccctcattg
     3901 tactcctaat gattttgctc ttcggaccct gcattcttaa tcgattagtc caatttgtta
     3961 aagacaggat atcagtggtc caggctctag ttttgactca acaatatcac cagctgaagc
     4021 ctatagagta cgagccatag ttctgagcgc cggtcgctac cattaccagt tggtctggtg
     4081 tcaaaaataa taataaccgg gcaaacggca gatctttttc cctctgccaa aaattatggg
     4141 gacatcatga agccccttga gcatctgact tctggctaat aaaggaaatt tattttcatt
     4201 gcaatagtgt gttggaattt tttgtgtctc tcactcggaa ggacatatgg gagggcaaat
     4261 catttaaaac atcagaatga gtatttggtt tagagtttgg caacatatgc ccatatgctg
     4321 gctgccatga acaaaggttg gctataaaga ggtcatcagt atatgaaaca gccccctgct
     4381 gtccattcct tattccatag aaaagccttg acttgaggtt agattttttt tatattttgt
     4441 tttgtgttat ttttttcttt aacatcccta aaattttcct tacatgtttt actagccaga
     4501 tttttcctcc tctcctgact actcccagtc atagctgtcc ctcttctctt atggagatcc
     4561 ctcgacctgc agcccaagct tggcgtaatc atggtcatag ctgtttcctg tgtgaaattg
     4621 ttatccgctc acaattccac acaacatacg agccggaagc ataaagtgta aagcctgggg
     4681 tgcctaatga gtgagctaac tcacattaat tgcgttgcgc tcactgcccg ctttccagtc
     4741 gggaaacctg tcgtgccagc ggatccgcat ctcaattagt cagcaaccat agtcccgccc
     4801 ctaactccgc ccatcccgcc cctaactccg cccagttccg cccattctcc gccccatggc
     4861 tgactaattt tttttattta tgcagaggcc gaggccgcct cggcctctga gctattccag
     4921 aagtagtgag gaggcttttt tggaggccta ggcttttgca aaaagctaac ttgtttattg
     4981 cagcttataa tggttacaaa taaagcaata gcatcacaaa tttcacaaat aaagcatttt
     5041 tttcactgca ttctagttgt ggtttgtcca aactcatcaa tgtatcttat catgtctgga
     5101 tccgctgcat taatgaatcg gccaacgcgc ggggagaggc ggtttgcgta ttgggcgctc
     5161 ttccgcttcc tcgctcactg actcgctgcg ctcggtcgtt cggctgcggc gagcggtatc
     5221 agctcactca aaggcggtaa tacggttatc cacagaatca ggggataacg caggaaagaa
     5281 catgtgagca aaaggccagc aaaaggccag gaaccgtaaa aaggccgcgt tgctggcgtt
     5341 tttccatagg ctccgccccc ctgacgagca tcacaaaaat cgacgctcaa gtcagaggtg
     5401 gcgaaacccg acaggactat aaagatacca ggcgtttccc cctggaagct ccctcgtgcg
     5461 ctctcctgtt ccgaccctgc cgcttaccgg atacctgtcc gcctttctcc cttcgggaag
     5521 cgtggcgctt tctcatagct cacgctgtag gtatctcagt tcggtgtagg tcgttcgctc
     5581 caagctgggc tgtgtgcacg aaccccccgt tcagcccgac cgctgcgcct tatccggtaa
     5641 ctatcgtctt gagtccaacc cggtaagaca cgacttatcg ccactggcag cagccactgg
     5701 taacaggatt agcagagcga ggtatgtagg cggtgctaca gagttcttga agtggtggcc
     5761 taactacggc tacactagaa gaacagtatt tggtatctgc gctctgctga agccagttac
     5821 cttcggaaaa agagttggta gctcttgatc cggcaaacaa accaccgctg gtagcggtgg
     5881 tttttttgtt tgcaagcagc agattacgcg cagaaaaaaa ggatctcaag aagatccttt
     5941 gatcttttct acggggtctg acgctcagtg gaacgaaaac tcacgttaag ggattttggt
     6001 catgagatta tcaaaaagga tcttcaccta gatcctttta aattaaaaat gaagttttaa
     6061 atcaatctaa agtatatatg agtaaacttg gtctgacagt taccaatgct taatcagtga
     6121 ggcacctatc tcagcgatct gtctatttcg ttcatccata gttgcctgac tccccgtcgt
     6181 gtagataact acgatacggg agggcttacc atctggcccc agtgctgcaa tgataccgcg
     6241 agacccacgc tcaccggctc cagatttatc agcaataaac cagccagccg gaagggccga
     6301 gcgcagaagt ggtcctgcaa ctttatccgc ctccatccag tctattaatt gttgccggga
     6361 agctagagta agtagttcgc cagttaatag tttgcgcaac gttgttgcca ttgctacagg
     6421 catcgtggtg tcacgctcgt cgtttggtat ggcttcattc agctccggtt cccaacgatc
     6481 aaggcgagtt acatgatccc ccatgttgtg caaaaaagcg gttagctcct tcggtcctcc
     6541 gatcgttgtc agaagtaagt tggccgcagt gttatcactc atggttatgg cagcactgca
     6601 taattctctt actgtcatgc catccgtaag atgcttttct gtgactggtg agtactcaac
     6661 caagtcattc tgagaatagt gtatgcggcg accgagttgc tcttgcccgg cgtcaatacg
     6721 ggataatacc gcgccacata gcagaacttt aaaagtgctc atcattggaa aacgttcttc
     6781 ggggcgaaaa ctctcaagga tcttaccgct gttgagatcc agttcgatgt aacccactcg
     6841 tgcacccaac tgatcttcag catcttttac tttcaccagc gtttctgggt gagcaaaaac
     6901 aggaaggcaa aatgccgcaa aaaagggaat aagggcgaca cggaaatgtt gaatactcat
     6961 actcttcctt tttcaatatt attgaagcat ttatcagggt tattgtctca tgagcggata
     7021 catatttgaa tgtatttaga aaaataaaca aataggggtt ccgcgcacat ttccccgaaa
     7081 agtgccacct g
//
