>Addgene plasmid #35617 | pCAG-Eco | addgene full sequence | sequence record 491367 | Addgene Long Read Sequencing Result
GTCGACATTGATTATTGACTAGTTATTAATAGTAATCAATTACGGGGTCATTAGTTCATAGCCCATATAT
GGAGTTCCGCGTTACATAACTTACGGTAAATGGCCCGCCTGGCTGACCGCCCAACGACCCCCGCCCATTG
ACGTCAATAATGACGTATGTTCCCATAGTAACGCCAATAGGGACTTTCCATTGACGTCAATGGGTGGAGT
ATTTACGGTAAACTGCCCACTTGGCAGTACATCAAGTGTATCATATGCCAAGTACGCCCCCTATTGACGT
CAATGACGGTAAATGGCCCGCCTGGCATTATGCCCAGTACATGACCTTATGGGACTTTCCTACTTGGCAG
TACATCTACGTATTAGTCATCGCTATTACCATGGTCGAGGTGAGCCCCACGTTCTGCTTCACTCTCCCCA
TCTCCCCCCCCTCCCCACCCCCAATTTTGTATTTATTTATTTTTTAATTATTTTGTGCAGCGATGGGGGC
GGGGGGGGGGGGGGGGCGCGCGCCAGGCGGGGCGGGGCGGGGCGAGGGGCGGGGCGGGGCGAGGCGGAGA
GGTGCGGCGGCAGCCAATCAGAGCGGCGCGCTCCGAAAGTTTCCTTTTATGGCGAGGCGGCGGCGGCGGC
GGCCCTATAAAAAGCGAAGCGCGCGGCGGGCGGGAGTCGCTGCGCGCTGCCTTCGCCCCGTGCCCCGCTC
CGCCGCCGCCTCGCGCCGCCCGCCCCGGCTCTGACTGACCGCGTTACTCCCACAGGTGAGCGGGCGGGAC
GGCCCTTCTCCTCCGGGCTGTAATTAGCGCTTGGTTTAATGACGGCTTGTTTCTTTTCTGTGGCTGCGTG
AAAGCCTTGAGGGGCTCCGGGAGGGCCCTTTGTGCGGGGGGAGCGGCTCGGGGGGTGCGTGCGTGTGTGT
GTGCGTGGGGAGCGCCGCGTGCGGCTCCGCGCTGCCCGGCGGCTGTGAGCGCTGCGGGCGCGGCGCGGGG
CTTTGTGCGCTCCGCAGTGTGCGCGAGGGGAGCGCGGCCGGGGGCGGTGCCCCGCGGTGCGGGGGGGGCT
GCGAGGGGAACAAAGGCTGCGTGCGGGGTGTGTGCGTGGGGGGGTGAGCAGGGGGTGTGGGCGCGTCGGT
CGGGCTGCAACCCCCCCTGCACCCCCCTCCCCGAGTTGCTGAGCACGGCCCGGCTTCGGGTGCGGGGCTC
CGTACGGGGCGTGGCGCGGGGCTCGCCGTGCCGGGCGGGGGGTGGCGGCAGGTGGGGGTGCCGGGCGGGG
CGGGGCCGCCTCGGGCCGGGGAGGGCTCGGGGGAGGGGCGCGGCGGCCCCCGGAGCGCCGGCGGCTGTCG
AGGCGCGGCGAGCCGCAGCCATTGCCTTTTATGGTAATCGTGCGAGAGGGCGCAGGGACTTCCTTTGTCC
CAAATCTGTGCGGAGCCGAAATCTGGGAGGCGCCGCCGCACCCCCTCTAGCGGGCGCGGGGCGAAGCGGT
GCGGCGCCGGCAGGAAGGAAATGGGCGGGGAGGGCCTTCGTGCGTCGCCGCGCCGCCGTCCCCTTCTCCC
TCTCCAGCCTCGGGGCTGTCCGCGGGGGGACGGCTGCCTTCGGGGGGGACGGGGCAGGGCGGGGTTCGGC
TTCTGGCGTGTGACCGGCGGCTCTACGCAACACGCCGGGCCCCCATGGCCTCACCCCATATGAGATCTTA
TATGGGGCACCCCCGCCCCTTGTAAACTTCCCTGACCCTGACATGACAAGAGTTACTAACAGCCCCTCTC
TCCAAGCTCACTTACAGGCTCTCTACTTAGTCCAGCACGAAGTCTGGAGACCTCTGGCGGCAGCCTACCA
AGAACAACTGGACCGACCGGTGGTACCTCACCCTTACCGAGTCGGCGACACAGTGTGGGTCCGCCGACAC
CAGACTAAGAACCTAGAACCTCGCTGGAAAGGACCTTACACAGTCCTGCTGACCACCCCCACCGCCCTCA
AAGTAGACGGCATCGCAGCTTGGATACACGCCGCCCACGTGAAGGCTGCCGACCCCGGGGGTGGACCATC
CTCTAGACTGACATGGCGCGTTCAACGCTCTCAAAACCCCTTAAAAATAAGGTTAACCCGCGAGGCCCCC
TAATCCCCTTAATTCTTCTGATGCTCAGAGGGGTCAGTACTGCTTCGCCCGGCTCCAGTCCTCATCAAGT
CTATAATATCACCTGGGAGGTAACCAATGGAGATCGGGAGACGGTATGGGCAACTTCTGGCAACCACCCT
CTGTGGACCTGGTGGCCTGACCTTACCCCAGATTTATGTATGTTAGCCCACCATGGACCATCTTATTGGG
GGCTAGAATATCAATCCCCTTTTTCTTCTCCCCCGGGGCCCCCTTGTTGCTCAGGGGGCAGCAGCCCAGG
CTGTTCCAGAGACTGCGAAGAACCTTTAACCTCCCTCACCCCTCGGTGCAACACTGCCTGGAACAGACTC
AAGCTAGACCAGACAACTCATAAATCAAATGAGGGATTTTATGTTTGCCCCGGGCCCCACCGCCCCCGAG
AATCCAAGTCATGTGGGGGTCCAGACTCCTTCTACTGTGCCTATTGGGGCTGTGAGACAACCGGTAGAGC
TTACTGGAAGCCCTCCTCATCATGGGATTTCATCACAGTAAACAACAATCTCACCTCTGACCAGGCTGTC
CAGGTATGCAAAGATAATAAGTGGTGCAACCCCTTAGTTATTCGGTTTACAGACGCCGGGAGACGGGTTA
CTTCCTGGACCACAGGACATTACTGGGGCTTACGTTTGTATGTCTCCGGACAAGATCCAGGGCTTACATT
TGGGATCCGACTCAGATACCAAAATCTAGGACCCCGCGTCCCAATAGGGCCAAACCCCGTTCTGGCAGAC
CAACAGCCACTCTCCAAGCCCAAACCTGTTAAGTCGCCTTCAGTCACCAAACCACCCAGTGGGACTCCTC
TCTCCCCTACCCAACTTCCACCGGCGGGAACGGAAAATAGGCTGCTAAACTTAGTAGACGGAGCCTACCA
AGCCCTCAACCTCACCAGTCCTGACAAAACCCAAGAGTGCTGGTTGTGTCTAGTAGCGGGACCCCCCTAC
TACGAAGGGGTTGCCGTCCTGGGTACCTACTCCAACCATACCTCTGCTCCAGCCAACTGCTCCGTGGCCT
CCCAACACAAGTTGACCCTGTCCGAAGTGACCGGACAGGGACTCTGCATAGGAGCAGTTCCCAAAACACA
TCAGGCCCTATGTAATACCACCCAGACAAGCAGTCGAGGGTCCTATTATCTAGTTGCCCCTACAGGTACC
ATGTGGGCTTGTAGTACCGGGCTTACTCCATGCATCTCCACCACCATACTGAACCTTACCACTGATTATT
GTGTTCTTGTCGAACTCTGGCCAAGAGTCACCTATCATTCCCCCAGCTATGTTTACGGCCTGTTTGAGAG
ATCCAACCGACACAAAAGAGAACCGGTGTCGTTAACCCTGGCCCTATTATTGGGTGGACTAACCATGGGG
GGAATTGCCGCTGGAATAGGAACAGGGACTACTGCTCTAATGGCCACTCAGCAATTCCAGCAGCTCCAAG
CCGCAGTACAGGATGATCTCAGGGAGGTTGAAAAATCAATCTCTAACCTAGAAAAGTCTCTCACTTCCCT
GTCTGAAGTTGTCCTACAGAATCGAAGGGGCCTAGACTTGTTATTTCTAAAAGAAGGAGGGCTGTGTGCT
GCTCTAAAAGAAGAATGTTGCTTCTATGCGGACCACACAGGACTAGTGAGAGACAGCATGGCCAAATTGA
GAGAGAGGCTTAATCAGAGACAGAAACTGTTTGAGTCAACTCAAGGATGGTTTGAGGGACTGTTTAACAG
ATCCCCTTGGTTTACCACCTTGATATCTACCATTATGGGACCCCTCATTGTACTCCTAATGATTTTGCTC
TTCGGACCCTGCATTCTTAATCGATTAGTCCAATTTGTTAAAGACAGGATATCAGTGGTCCAGGCTCTAG
TTTTGACTCAACAATATCACCAGCTGAAGCCTATAGAGTACGAGCCATAGTTCTGAGCGCCGGTCGCTAC
CATTACCAGTTGGTCTGGTGTCAAAAATAATAATAACCGGGCAAACGGCAGATCTTTTTCCCTCTGCCAA
AAATTATGGGGACATCATGAAGCCCCTTGAGCATCTGACTTCTGGCTAATAAAGGAAATTTATTTTCATT
GCAATAGTGTGTTGGAATTTTTTGTGTCTCTCACTCGGAAGGACATATGGGAGGGCAAATCATTTAAAAC
ATCAGAATGAGTATTTGGTTTAGAGTTTGGCAACATATGCCCATATGCTGGCTGCCATGAACAAAGGTTG
GCTATAAAGAGGTCATCAGTATATGAAACAGCCCCCTGCTGTCCATTCCTTATTCCATAGAAAAGCCTTG
ACTTGAGGTTAGATTTTTTTTATATTTTGTTTTGTGTTATTTTTTTCTTTAACATCCCTAAAATTTTCCT
TACATGTTTTACTAGCCAGATTTTTCCTCCTCTCCTGACTACTCCCAGTCATAGCTGTCCCTCTTCTCTT
ATGGAGATCCCTCGACCTGCAGCCCAAGCTTGGCGTAATCATGGTCATAGCTGTTTCCTGTGTGAAATTG
TTATCCGCTCACAATTCCACACAACATACGAGCCGGAAGCATAAAGTGTAAAGCCTGGGGTGCCTAATGA
GTGAGCTAACTCACATTAATTGCGTTGCGCTCACTGCCCGCTTTCCAGTCGGGAAACCTGTCGTGCCAGC
GGATCCGCATCTCAATTAGTCAGCAACCATAGTCCCGCCCCTAACTCCGCCCATCCCGCCCCTAACTCCG
CCCAGTTCCGCCCATTCTCCGCCCCATGGCTGACTAATTTTTTTTATTTATGCAGAGGCCGAGGCCGCCT
CGGCCTCTGAGCTATTCCAGAAGTAGTGAGGAGGCTTTTTTGGAGGCCTAGGCTTTTGCAAAAAGCTAAC
TTGTTTATTGCAGCTTATAATGGTTACAAATAAAGCAATAGCATCACAAATTTCACAAATAAAGCATTTT
TTTCACTGCATTCTAGTTGTGGTTTGTCCAAACTCATCAATGTATCTTATCATGTCTGGATCCGCTGCAT
TAATGAATCGGCCAACGCGCGGGGAGAGGCGGTTTGCGTATTGGGCGCTCTTCCGCTTCCTCGCTCACTG
ACTCGCTGCGCTCGGTCGTTCGGCTGCGGCGAGCGGTATCAGCTCACTCAAAGGCGGTAATACGGTTATC
CACAGAATCAGGGGATAACGCAGGAAAGAACATGTGAGCAAAAGGCCAGCAAAAGGCCAGGAACCGTAAA
AAGGCCGCGTTGCTGGCGTTTTTCCATAGGCTCCGCCCCCCTGACGAGCATCACAAAAATCGACGCTCAA
GTCAGAGGTGGCGAAACCCGACAGGACTATAAAGATACCAGGCGTTTCCCCCTGGAAGCTCCCTCGTGCG
CTCTCCTGTTCCGACCCTGCCGCTTACCGGATACCTGTCCGCCTTTCTCCCTTCGGGAAGCGTGGCGCTT
TCTCATAGCTCACGCTGTAGGTATCTCAGTTCGGTGTAGGTCGTTCGCTCCAAGCTGGGCTGTGTGCACG
AACCCCCCGTTCAGCCCGACCGCTGCGCCTTATCCGGTAACTATCGTCTTGAGTCCAACCCGGTAAGACA
CGACTTATCGCCACTGGCAGCAGCCACTGGTAACAGGATTAGCAGAGCGAGGTATGTAGGCGGTGCTACA
GAGTTCTTGAAGTGGTGGCCTAACTACGGCTACACTAGAAGAACAGTATTTGGTATCTGCGCTCTGCTGA
AGCCAGTTACCTTCGGAAAAAGAGTTGGTAGCTCTTGATCCGGCAAACAAACCACCGCTGGTAGCGGTGG
TTTTTTTGTTTGCAAGCAGCAGATTACGCGCAGAAAAAAAGGATCTCAAGAAGATCCTTTGATCTTTTCT
ACGGGGTCTGACGCTCAGTGGAACGAAAACTCACGTTAAGGGATTTTGGTCATGAGATTATCAAAAAGGA
TCTTCACCTAGATCCTTTTAAATTAAAAATGAAGTTTTAAATCAATCTAAAGTATATATGAGTAAACTTG
GTCTGACAGTTACCAATGCTTAATCAGTGAGGCACCTATCTCAGCGATCTGTCTATTTCGTTCATCCATA
GTTGCCTGACTCCCCGTCGTGTAGATAACTACGATACGGGAGGGCTTACCATCTGGCCCCAGTGCTGCAA
TGATACCGCGAGACCCACGCTCACCGGCTCCAGATTTATCAGCAATAAACCAGCCAGCCGGAAGGGCCGA
GCGCAGAAGTGGTCCTGCAACTTTATCCGCCTCCATCCAGTCTATTAATTGTTGCCGGGAAGCTAGAGTA
AGTAGTTCGCCAGTTAATAGTTTGCGCAACGTTGTTGCCATTGCTACAGGCATCGTGGTGTCACGCTCGT
CGTTTGGTATGGCTTCATTCAGCTCCGGTTCCCAACGATCAAGGCGAGTTACATGATCCCCCATGTTGTG
CAAAAAAGCGGTTAGCTCCTTCGGTCCTCCGATCGTTGTCAGAAGTAAGTTGGCCGCAGTGTTATCACTC
ATGGTTATGGCAGCACTGCATAATTCTCTTACTGTCATGCCATCCGTAAGATGCTTTTCTGTGACTGGTG
AGTACTCAACCAAGTCATTCTGAGAATAGTGTATGCGGCGACCGAGTTGCTCTTGCCCGGCGTCAATACG
GGATAATACCGCGCCACATAGCAGAACTTTAAAAGTGCTCATCATTGGAAAACGTTCTTCGGGGCGAAAA
CTCTCAAGGATCTTACCGCTGTTGAGATCCAGTTCGATGTAACCCACTCGTGCACCCAACTGATCTTCAG
CATCTTTTACTTTCACCAGCGTTTCTGGGTGAGCAAAAACAGGAAGGCAAAATGCCGCAAAAAAGGGAAT
AAGGGCGACACGGAAATGTTGAATACTCATACTCTTCCTTTTTCAATATTATTGAAGCATTTATCAGGGT
TATTGTCTCATGAGCGGATACATATTTGAATGTATTTAGAAAAATAAACAAATAGGGGTTCCGCGCACAT
TTCCCCGAAAAGTGCCACCTGG
Features (pLannotate 1.2.2; 17 found; start..end, strand, type, name):
      4..383     +  enhancer       CMV enhancer: human cytomegalovirus immediate early enhancer
    385..662     +  promoter       chicken β-actin promoter: No description available
    663..1635    +  intron         chimeric intron: chimera between introns from chicken β-actin and rabbit β-globin
   1666..2040    +  misc_feature   pol region: Moloney murine leukemia virus (MMLV) pol region containing the splice acceptor site
   2043..4037    +  CDS            env: ENV_MLVMS - Experimental evidence at protein level: Swiss-Prot protein existence level 1. The transmembrane protein (TM) acts as a class I viral fusion protein. Under the current model, the protein has at least 3 conformational states: pre-fusion native state, pre-hairpin intermediate state, and post-fusion hairpin state. During viral and target cell membrane fusion, the coiled coil regions (heptad repeats) assume a trimer-of-hairpins structure, positioning the fusion peptide in close proximity to the C-terminal region of the ectodomain. The formation of this structure appears to drive apposit
   4178..4233    +  polyA_signal   β-globin poly(A) signal: rabbit β-globin polyadenylation signal (Gil and Proudfoot, 1987)
   4618..4634    -  protein_bind   lac operator: The lac repressor binds to the lac operator to inhibit transcription in E. coli. This inhibition can be relieved by adding lactose or isopropyl-β-D-thiogalactopyranoside (IPTG). lac repressor encoded by lacI
   4642..4672    -  promoter       lac promoter: promoter for the E. coli lac operon
   4687..4708    -  protein_bind   CAP binding site: CAP binding activates transcription in the presence of cAMP. E. coli catabolite activator protein
   4721..4760    -  CDS            lacI (fragment): lac repressor; lacI; The lac repressor binds to the lac operator to inhibit transcription in E. coli. This inhibition can be relieved by adding lactose or isopropyl-β-D-thiogalactopyranoside (IPTG).
   4767..4789    +  promoter       SV40 promoter (fragment): SV40 enhancer and early promoter
   4813..4948    +  rep_origin     SV40 ori: SV40 origin of replication
   4968..5102    +  polyA_signal   SV40 poly(A) signal: SV40 polyadenylation signal
   5104..5158    -  CDS            lacI (fragment): lac repressor; lacI; The lac repressor binds to the lac operator to inhibit transcription in E. coli. This inhibition can be relieved by adding lactose or isopropyl-β-D-thiogalactopyranoside (IPTG).
   5341..5929    -  rep_origin     ori: high-copy-number ColE1/pMB1/pBR322/pUC origin of replication
   6100..6960    -  CDS            AmpR: β-lactamase; bla; confers resistance to ampicillin, carbenicillin, and related antibiotics
   6961..7065    -  promoter       AmpR promoter: bla
