>Addgene plasmid #35617 | pCAG-Eco Sequencing Result | analyzer sequence | sequence record 339906
GTCGACATTGATTATTGACTAGTTATTAATAGTAATCAATTACGGGGTCATTAGTTCATAGCCCATATAT
GGAGTTCCGCGTTACATAACTTACGGTAAATGGCCCGCCTGGCTGACCGCCCAACGACCCCCGCCCATTG
ACGTCAATAATGACGTATGTTCCCATAGTAACGCCAATAGGGACTTTCCATTGACGTCAATGGGTGGAGT
ATTTACGGTAAACTGCCCACTTGGCAGTACATCAAGTGTATCATATGCCAAGTACGCCCCCTATTGACGT
CAATGACGGTAAATGGCCCGCCTGGCATTATGCCCAGTACATGACCTTATGGGACTTTCCTACTTGGCAG
TACATCTACGTATTAGTCATCGCTATTACCATGGTCGAGGTGAGCCCCACGTTCTGCTTCACTCTCCCCA
TCTCCCCCCCCTCCCCACCCCCAATTTTGTATTTATTTATTTTTTAATTATTTTGTGCAGCGATGGGGGC
GGGGGGGGGGGGGGGGCGGGGCGGGGCGAGGCGGAGAGGTGCGGCGGCAGCCAATCAGAGCGGCGCGCTC
CGAAAGTTTCCTTTTATGGCGAGGCGGCGGCGGCGGCGGCCCTATAAAAAGCGAAGCGCGCGGCGGGCGG
GAGTCGCTGCGCGCTGCCTTCGCCCCGTGCCCCGCTCCGCCGCCGCCTCGCGCCGCCCGCCCCGGCTCTG
ACTGACCGCGTTACTCCCACAGGTGAGCGGGCGGGACGGCCCTTCTCCTCCGGGCTGTAATTAGCGCTTG
GTTTAATGACGGCTTGTTTCTTTTCTGTGGCTGCGTGAAAGCCTTGAGGGGCTCCGGGAGGGCCCTTTGT
GCGGGGGGAGCGGCTCGGGGGGTGCGTGCGTGTGTGTGTGCGTGGGGAGCGCCGCGTGCGGCTCCGCGCT
GCCCGGCGGCTGTGAGCGCTGCGGGCGCGGCGCGGGGCTTTGTGCGCTCCGCAGTGTGCGCGAGGGGAGC
GCGGCCGGGGGCGGTGCCCCGCGGTGCGGGGGGGGCTGCGAGGGGAACAAAGGCTGCGTGCGGGGTGTGT
GCGTGGGGGGGTGAGCAGGGGGTGTGGGCGCGTCGGTCGGGCTGCAACCCCCCCTGCACCCCCCTCCCCG
AGTTGCTGAGCACGGCCCGGCTTCGGGTGCGGGGCTCCGTACGGGGCGTGGCGCGGGGCTCGCCGTGCCG
GGCGGGGGGTGGCGGCAGGTGGGGGTGCCGGGCGGGGCGGGGCCGCCTCGGGCCGGGGAGGGCTCGGGGG
AGGGGCGCGGCGGCCCCCGGAGCGCCGGCGGCTGTCGAGGCGCGGCGAGCCGCAGCCATTGCCTTTTATG
GTAATCGTGCGAGAGGGCGCAGGGACTTCCTTTGTCCCAAATCTGTGCGGAGCCGAAATCTGGGAGGCGC
CGCCGCACCCCCTCTAGCGGGCGCGGGGCGAAGCGGTGCGGCGCCGGCAGGAAGGAAATGGGCGGGGAGG
GCCTTCGTGCGTCGCCGCGCCGCCGTCCCCTTCTCCCTCTCCAGCCTCGGGGCTGTCCGCGGGGGGACGG
CTGCCTTCGGGGGGGACGGGGCAGGGCGGGGTTCGGCTTCTGGCGTGTGACCGGCGGCTCTACGCAACAC
GCCGGGCCCCCATGGCCTCACCCCATATGAGATCTTATATGGGGCACCCCCGCCCCTTGTAAACTTCCCT
GACCCTGACATGACAAGAGTTACTAACAGCCCCTCTCTCCAAGCTCACTTACAGGCTCTCTACTTAGTCC
AGCACGAAGTCTGGAGACCTCTGGCGGCAGCCTACCAAGAACAACTGGACCGACCGGTGGTACCTCACCC
TTACCGAGTCGGCGACACAGTGTGGGTCCGCCGACACCAGACTAAGAACCTAGAACCTCGCTGGAAAGGA
CCTTACACAGTCCTGCTGACCACCCCCACCGCCCTCAAAGTAGACGGCATCGCAGCTTGGATACACGCCG
CCCACGTGAAGGCTGCCGACCCCGGGGGTGGACCATCCTCTAGACTGACATGGCGCGTTCAACGCTCTCA
AAACCCCTTAAAAATAAGGTTAACCCGCGAGGCCCCCTAATCCCCTTAATTCTTCTGATGCTCAGAGGGG
TCAGTACTGCTTCGCCCGGCTCCAGTCCTCATCAAGTCTATAATATCACCTGGGAGGTAACCAATGGAGA
TCGGGAGACGGTATGGGCAACTTCTGGCAACCACCCTCTGTGGACCTGGTGGCCTGACCTTACCCCAGAT
TTATGTATGTTAGCCCACCATGGACCATCTTATTGGGGGCTAGAATATCAATCCCCTTTTTCTTCTCCCC
CGGGGCCCCCTTGTTGCTCAGGGGGCAGCAGCCCAGGCTGTTCCAGAGACTGCGAAGAACCTTTAACCTC
CCTCACCCCTCGGTGCAACACTGCCTGGAACAGACTCAAGCTAGACCAGACAACTCATAAATCAAATGAG
GGATTTTATGTTTGCCCCGGGCCCCACCGCCCCCGAGAATCCAAGTCATGTGGGGGTCCAGACTCCTTCT
ACTGTGCCTATTGGGGCTGTGAGACAACCGGTAGAGCTTACTGGAAGCCCTCCTCATCATGGGATTTCAT
CACAGTAAACAACAATCTCACCTCTGACCAGGCTGTCCAGGTATGCAAAGATAATAAGTGGTGCAACCCC
TTAGTTATTCGGTTTACAGACGCCGGGAGACGGGTTACTTCCTGGACCACAGGACATTACTGGGGCTTAC
GTTTGTATGTCTCCGGACAAGATCCAGGGCTTACATTTGGGATCCGACTCAGATACCAAAATCTAGGACC
CCGCGTCCCAATAGGGCCAAACCCCGTTCTGGCAGACCAACAGCCACTCTCCAAGCCCAAACCTGTTAAG
TCGCCTTCAGTCACCAAACCACCCAGTGGGACTCCTCTCTCCCCTACCCAACTTCCACCGGCGGGAACGG
AAAATAGGCTGCTAAACTTAGTAGACGGAGCCTACCAAGCCCTCAACCTCACCAGTCCTGACAAAACCCA
AGAGTGCTGGTTGTGTCTAGTAGCGGGACCCCCCTACTACGAAGGGGTTGCCGTCCTGGGTACCTACTCC
AACCATACCTCTGCTCCAGCCAACTGCTCCGTGGCCTCCCAACACAAGTTGACCCTGTCCGAAGTGACCG
GACAGGGACTCTGCATAGGAGCAGTTCCCAAAACACATCAGGCCCTATGTAATACCACCCAGACAAGCAG
TCGAGGGTCCTATTATCTAGTTGCCCCTACAGGTACCATGTGGGCTTGTAGTACCGGGCTTACTCCATGC
ATCTCCACCACCATACTGAACCTTACCACTGATTATTGTGTTCTTGTCGAACTCTGGCCAAGAGTCACCT
ATCATTCCCCCAGCTATGTTTACGGCCTGTTTGAGAGATCCAACCGACACAAAAGAGAACCGGTGTCGTT
AACCCTGGCCCTATTATTGGGTGGACTAACCATGGGGGGAATTGCCGCTGGAATAGGAACAGGGACTACT
GCTCTAATGGCCACTCAGCAATTCCAGCAGCTCCAAGCCGCAGTACAGGATGATCTCAGGGAGGTTGAAA
AATCAATCTCTAACCTAGAAAAGTCTCTCACTTCCCTGTCTGAAGTTGTCCTACAGAATCGAAGGGGCCT
AGACTTGTTATTTCTAAAAGAAGGAGGGCTGTGTGCTGCTCTAAAAGAAGAATGTTGCTTCTATGCGGAC
CACACAGGACTAGTGAGAGACAGCATGGCCAAATTGAGAGAGAGGCTTAATCAGAGACAGAAACTGTTTG
AGTCAACTCAAGGATGGTTTGAGGGACTGTTTAACAGATCCCCTTGGTTTACCACCTTGATATCTACCAT
TATGGGACCCCTCATTGTACTCCTAATGATTTTGCTCTTCGGACCCTGCATTCTTAATCGATTAGTCCAA
TTTGTTAAAGACAGGATATCAGTGGTCCAGGCTCTAGTTTTGACTCAACAATATCACCAGCTGAAGCCTA
TAGAGTACGAGCCATAGTTCTGAGCGCCGGTCGCTACCATTACCAGTTGGTCTGGTGTCAAAAATAATAA
TAACCGGGCAAACGGCAGATCTTTTTCCCTCTGCCAAAAATTATGGGGACATCATGAAGCCCCTTGAGCA
TCTGACTTCTGGCTAATAAAGGAAATTTATTTTCATTGCAATAGTGTGTTGGAATTTTTTGTGTCTCTCA
CTCGGAAGGACATATGGGAGGGCAAATCATTTAAAACATCAGAATGAGTATTTGGTTTAGAGTTTGGCAA
CATATGCCCATATGCTGGCTGCCATGAACAAAGGTTGGCTATAAAGAGGTCATCAGTATATGAAACAGCC
CCCTGCTGTCCATTCCTTATTCCATAGAAAAGCCTTGACTTGAGGTTAGATTTTTTTTATATTTTGTTTT
GTGTTATTTTTTTCTTTAACATCCCTAAAATTTTCCTTACATGTTTTACTAGCCAGATTTTTCCTCCTCT
CCTGACTACTCCCAGTCATAGCTGTCCCTCTTCTCTTATGGAGATCCCTCGACCTGCAGCCCAAGCTTGG
CGTAATCATGGTCATAGCTGTTTCCTGTGTGAAATTGTTATCCGCTCACAATTCCACACAACATACGAGC
CGGAAGCATAAAGTGTAAAGCCTGGGGTGCCTAATGAGTGAGCTAACTCACATTAATTGCGTTGCGCTCA
CTGCCCGCTTTCCAGTCGGGAAACCTGTCGTGCCAGCGGATCCGCATCTCAATTAGTCAGCAACCATAGT
CCCGCCCCTAACTCCGCCCATCCCGCCCCTAACTCCGCCCAGTTCCGCCCATTCTCCGCCCCATGGCTGA
CTAATTTTTTTTATTTATGCAGAGGCCGAGGCCGCCTCGGCCTCTGAGCTATTCCAGAAGTAGTGAGGAG
GCTTTTTTGGAGGCCTAGGCTTTTGCAAAAAGCTAACTTGTTTATTGCAGCTTATAATGGTTACAAATAA
AGCAATAGCATCACAAATTTCACAAATAAAGCATTTTTTTCACTGCATTCTAGTTGTGGTTTGTCCAAAC
TCATCAATGTATCTTATCATGTCTGGATCCGCTGCATTAATGAATCGGCCAACGCGCGGGGAGAGGCGGT
TTGCGTATTGGGCGCTCTTCCGCTTCCTCGCTCACTGACTCGCTGCGCTCGGTCGTTCGGCTGCGGCGAG
CGGTATCAGCTCACTCAAAGGCGGTAATACGGTTATCCACAGAATCAGGGGATAACGCAGGAAAGAACAT
GTGAGCAAAAGGCCAGCAAAAGGCCAGGAACCGTAAAAAGGCCGCGTTGCTGGCGTTTTTCCATAGGCTC
CGCCCCCCTGACGAGCATCACAAAAATCGACGCTCAAGTCAGAGGTGGCGAAACCCGACAGGACTATAAA
GATACCAGGCGTTTCCCCCTGGAAGCTCCCTCGTGCGCTCTCCTGTTCCGACCCTGCCGCTTACCGGATA
CCTGTCCGCCTTTCTCCCTTCGGGAAGCGTGGCGCTTTCTCATAGCTCACGCTGTAGGTATCTCAGTTCG
GTGTAGGTCGTTCGCTCCAAGCTGGGCTGTGTGCACGAACCCCCCGTTCAGCCCGACCGCTGCGCCTTAT
CCGGTAACTATCGTCTTGAGTCCAACCCGGTAAGACACGACTTATCGCCACTGGCAGCAGCCACTGGTAA
CAGGATTAGCAGAGCGAGGTATGTAGGCGGTGCTACAGAGTTCTTGAAGTGGTGGCCTAACTACGGCTAC
ACTAGAAGAACAGTATTTGGTATCTGCGCTCTGCTGAAGCCAGTTACCTTCGGAAAAAGAGTTGGTAGCT
CTTGATCCGGCAAACAAACCACCGCTGGTAGCGGTGGTTTTTTTGTTTGCAAGCAGCAGATTACGCGCAG
AAAAAAAGGATCTCAAGAAGATCCTTTGATCTTTTCTACGGGGTCTGACGCTCAGTGGAACGAAAACTCA
CGTTAAGGGATTTTGGTCATGAGATTATCAAAAAGGATCTTCACCTAGATCCTTTTAAATTAAAAATGAA
GTTTTAAATCAATCTAAAGTATATATGAGTAAACTTGGTCTGACAGTTACCAATGCTTAATCAGTGAGGC
ACCTATCTCAGCGATCTGTCTATTTCGTTCATCCATAGTTGCCTGACTCCCCGTCGTGTAGATAACTACG
ATACGGGAGGGCTTACCATCTGGCCCCAGTGCTGCAATGATACCGCGAGACCCACGCTCACCGGCTCCAG
ATTTATCAGCAATAAACCAGCCAGCCGGAAGGGCCGAGCGCAGAAGTGGTCCTGCAACTTTATCCGCCTC
CATCCAGTCTATTAATTGTTGCCGGGAAGCTAGAGTAAGTAGTTCGCCAGTTAATAGTTTGCGCAACGTT
GTTGCCATTGCTACAGGCATCGTGGTGTCACGCTCGTCGTTTGGTATGGCTTCATTCAGCTCCGGTTCCC
AACGATCAAGGCGAGTTACATGATCCCCCATGTTGTGCAAAAAAGCGGTTAGCTCCTTCGGTCCTCCGAT
CGTTGTCAGAAGTAAGTTGGCCGCAGTGTTATCACTCATGGTTATGGCAGCACTGCATAATTCTCTTACT
GTCATGCCATCCGTAAGATGCTTTTCTGTGACTGGTGAGTACTCAACCAAGTCATTCTGAGAATAGTGTA
TGCGGCGACCGAGTTGCTCTTGCCCGGCGTCAATACGGGATAATACCGCGCCACATAGCAGAACTTTAAA
AGTGCTCATCATTGGAAAACGTTCTTCGGGGCGAAAACTCTCAAGGATCTTACCGCTGTTGAGATCCAGT
TCGATGTAACCCACTCGTGCACCCAACTGATCTTCAGCATCTTTTACTTTCACCAGCGTTTCTGGGTGAG
CAAAAACAGGAAGGCAAAATGCCGCAAAAAAGGGAATAAGGGCGACACGGAAATGTTGAATACTCATACT
CTTCCTTTTTCAATATTATTGAAGCATTTATCAGGGTTATTGTCTCATGAGCGGATACATATTTGAATGT
ATTTAGAAAAATAAACAAATAGGGGTTCCGCGCACATTTCCCCGAAAAGTGCCACCTGG
Features (pLannotate 1.2.2; 17 found; start..end, strand, type, name):
      4..383     +  enhancer       CMV enhancer: human cytomegalovirus immediate early enhancer
    385..629     +  promoter       chicken β-actin promoter: contains a 21-bp deletion relative to the standard chicken β-actin promoter
    630..1602    +  intron         chimeric intron: chimera between introns from chicken β-actin and rabbit β-globin
   1633..2007    +  misc_feature   pol region: Moloney murine leukemia virus (MMLV) pol region containing the splice acceptor site
   2010..4004    +  CDS            env: ENV_MLVMS - Experimental evidence at protein level: Swiss-Prot protein existence level 1. The transmembrane protein (TM) acts as a class I viral fusion protein. Under the current model, the protein has at least 3 conformational states: pre-fusion native state, pre-hairpin intermediate state, and post-fusion hairpin state. During viral and target cell membrane fusion, the coiled coil regions (heptad repeats) assume a trimer-of-hairpins structure, positioning the fusion peptide in close proximity to the C-terminal region of the ectodomain. The formation of this structure appears to drive apposit
   4145..4200    +  polyA_signal   β-globin poly(A) signal: rabbit β-globin polyadenylation signal (Gil and Proudfoot, 1987)
   4585..4601    -  protein_bind   lac operator: The lac repressor binds to the lac operator to inhibit transcription in E. coli. This inhibition can be relieved by adding lactose or isopropyl-β-D-thiogalactopyranoside (IPTG). lac repressor encoded by lacI
   4609..4639    -  promoter       lac promoter: promoter for the E. coli lac operon
   4654..4675    -  protein_bind   CAP binding site: CAP binding activates transcription in the presence of cAMP. E. coli catabolite activator protein
   4688..4727    -  CDS            lacI (fragment): lac repressor; lacI; The lac repressor binds to the lac operator to inhibit transcription in E. coli. This inhibition can be relieved by adding lactose or isopropyl-β-D-thiogalactopyranoside (IPTG).
   4734..4756    +  promoter       SV40 promoter (fragment): SV40 enhancer and early promoter
   4780..4915    +  rep_origin     SV40 ori: SV40 origin of replication
   4935..5069    +  polyA_signal   SV40 poly(A) signal: SV40 polyadenylation signal
   5071..5125    -  CDS            lacI (fragment): lac repressor; lacI; The lac repressor binds to the lac operator to inhibit transcription in E. coli. This inhibition can be relieved by adding lactose or isopropyl-β-D-thiogalactopyranoside (IPTG).
   5308..5896    -  rep_origin     ori: high-copy-number ColE1/pMB1/pBR322/pUC origin of replication
   6067..6927    -  CDS            AmpR: β-lactamase; bla; confers resistance to ampicillin, carbenicillin, and related antibiotics
   6928..7032    -  promoter       AmpR promoter: bla
