[The description below was written by a language model from this plasmid's Addgene catalogue record, the feature table of its GenBank file and pLannotate feature annotations shown in this document.]
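Description:
pCAG-Eco is a mammalian expression plasmid of about 7.1 kb, built on the pCAG backbone, that supplies the ecotropic murine leukemia virus (MLV) envelope glycoprotein in trans. It is maintained in E. coli as a high-copy plasmid through a ColE1/pUC-type origin and selected with ampicillin via the bla (AmpR) gene and its own promoter. The backbone also carries remnants of the lac promoter/operator region, an SV40 origin with a partial early promoter, and an SV40 poly(A) signal. The SV40 origin would allow episomal amplification in cells expressing large T antigen. No mammalian selection marker is annotated.

The expression cassette is driven by the composite CAG promoter: the human CMV immediate-early enhancer, the chicken β-actin promoter and a chimeric chicken β-actin/rabbit β-globin intron, which together give strong constitutive transcription in most mammalian cells. Downstream lies a short Moloney MLV pol segment containing the native env splice acceptor, followed directly by the roughly 2 kb env open reading frame, which matches Moloney MLV envelope. The transcript ends at a rabbit β-globin polyadenylation signal. No tags or reporters are annotated.

The associated reference title, "Pseudotyping Envelopes", fits use as an envelope helper plasmid, co-transfected with packaging and transfer constructs to produce retroviral or lentiviral particles. Ecotropic envelope restricts entry to mouse and rat cells, or to cells engineered to express the ecotropic receptor. The three sequence records agree in layout. The shorter one differs mainly in the β-actin promoter, which is annotated as carrying a small deletion relative to the standard version.
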