Addgene plasmid #35617: pCAG-Eco
Depositing lab: Arthur Nienhuis & Patrick Salmon. Depositing organization: St. Jude Children's Research Hospital.
Backbone
  Vector backbone: pCAG
  Backbone size w/o insert (bp): 4700
  Vector type: Mammalian Expression
Growth in bacteria
  Bacterial resistance: Ampicillin, 100 μg/mL
  Growth temperature: 37°C
  Growth strain: Top10
  Copy number: High Copy
Gene/Insert
  Gene/Insert name: Ecotropic MLV envelope
  Insert size (bp): 2000
Resource information
  A portion of this plasmid was derived from a plasmid made by: Arthur Nienhuis lab
Terms and licenses: Academic/Nonprofit Terms; Industry Terms: Not Available to Industry
How to cite: pCAG-Eco was a gift from Arthur Nienhuis & Patrick Salmon (Addgene plasmid # 35617 ; http://n2t.net/addgene:35617 ; RRID:Addgene_35617)
