>Addgene plasmid #35617 | pCAG-Eco | addgene partial sequence | sequence record 45196 | rb_glob_PA_term-R 5'-CCCATATGTCCTTCCGAGTG-3'
AATAAATTTCCTTTATTAGCCAGAAGTCAGATGCTCAAGGGGCTTCATGATGTCCCCATAATTTTTGGCA
GAGGGAAAAAGATCTGCCGTTTGCCCGGTTATTATTATTTTTGACACCAGACCAACTGGTAATGGTAGCG
ACCGGCGCTCAGAACTATGGCTCGTACTCTATAGGCTTCAGCTGGTGATATTGTTGAGTCAAAACTAGAG
CCTGGACCACTGATATCCTGTCTTTAACAAATTGGACTAATCGATTAAGAATGCAGGGTCCGAAGAGCAA
AATCATTAGGAGTACAATGAGGGGTCCCATAATGGTAGATATCAAGGTGGTAAACCAAGGGGATCTGTTA
AACAGTCCCTCAAACCATCCTTGAGTTGACTCAAACAGTTTCTGTCTCTGATTAAGCCTCTCTCTCAATT
TGGCCATGCTGTCTCTCACTAGTCCTGTGTGGTCCGCATAGAAGCAACATTCTTCTTTTAGAGCAGCACA
CAGCCCTCCTTCTTTTAGAAATAACAAGTCTAGGCCCCTTCGATTCTGTAGGACAACTTCAGACAGGGAA
GTGAGAGACTTTTCTAGGTTAGAGATTGATTTTTCAACCTCCCTGAGATCATCCTGTACTGCGGCTTGGA
GCTGCTGGAATTGCTGAGTGGCCATTAGAGCAGTAGTCCCTGTTCCTATTCCAGCGGCAATTCCCCCCAT
GGTTAGTCCACCCAATAATAGGGCCAGGGTTAACGACACCGGTTCTCTTTTGTGTCGGTTGGATCTCTCA
AACAGGCCGTAAACATAGCTGGGGGAATGATAGGTGACTCTTGGCCAGAGTTCGACAAGAACACAATAAT
