>Addgene plasmid #35617 | pCAG-Eco | addgene partial sequence | sequence record 46600 | CAGenhancer-F 5'-GGGCGTACTTGGCATATGAT-3'
AATACTCCACCCATTGACGTCAATGGAAAGTCCCTATTGGCGTTACTATGGGAACATACGTCATTATTGA
CGTCAATGGGCGGGGGTCGTTGGGCGGTCAGCCAGGCGGGCCATTTACCGTAAGTTATGTAACGCGGAAC
TCCATATATGGGCTATGAACTAATGACCCCGTAATTGATTACTATTAATAACTAGTCAATAATCAATGTC
GACCCAGGTGGCACTTTTCGGGGAAATGTGCGCGGAACCCCTATTTGTTTATTTTTCTAAATACATTCAA
ATATGTATCCGCTCATGAGACAATAACCCTGATAAATGCTTCAATAATATTGAAAAAGGAAGAGTATGAG
TATTCAACATTTCCGTGTCGCCCTTATTCCCTTTTTTGCGGCATTTTGCCTTCCTGTTTTTGCTCACCCA
GAAACGCTGGTGAAAGTAAAAGATGCTGAAGATCAGTTGGGTGCACGAGTGGGTTACATCGAACTGGATC
TCAACAGCGGTAAGATCCTTGAGAGTTTTCGCCCCGAAGAACGTTTTCCAATGATGAGCACTTTTAAAGT
TCTGCTATGTGGCGCGGTATTATCCCGTATTGACGCCGGGCAAGAGCAACTCGGTCGCCGCATACACTAT
TCTCAGAATGACTTGGTTGAGTACTCACCAGTCACAGAAAAGCATCTTACGGATGGCATGACAGTAAGAG
AATTATGCAGTGCTGCCATAACCATGAGTGATAACACTGCGGCCAACTTACTTCTGACAACGATCGGAGG
ACCGAAGGAGCTAACCGCTTTTTTGCACAACATGGGGGATCATGTAACTCGCCTTGATCGTTGGGAACCG
G
