>Addgene plasmid #35617 | pCAG-Eco | addgene partial sequence | sequence record 49495 | CAGenhancer-F  5'-GGGCGTACTTGGCATATGAT-3'
GCGGTCAGCCAGGCGGGCCATTTACCGTAAGTTATGTAACGCGGAACTCCATATATGGGCTATGAACTAA
TGACCCCGTAATTGATTACTATTAATAACTAGTCAATAATCAATGTCGACCCAGGTGGCACTTTTCGGGG
AAATGTGCGCGGAACCCCTATTTGTTTATTTTTCTAAATACATTCAAATATGTATCCGCTCATGAGACAA
TAACCCTGATAAATGCTTCAATAATATTGAAAAAGGAAGAGTATGAGTATTCAACATTTCCGTGTCGCCC
TTATTCCCTTTTTTGCGGCATTTTGCCTTCCTGTTTTTGCTCACCCAGAAACGCTGGTGAAAGTAAAAGA
TGCTGAAGATCAGTTGGGTGCACGAGTGGGTTACATCGAACTGGATCTCAACAGCGGTAAGATCCTTGAG
AGTTTTCGCCCCGAAGAACGTTTTCCAATGATGAGCACTTTTAAAGTTCTGCTATGTGGCGCGGTATTAT
CCCGTATTGACGCCGGG
