>Addgene plasmid #35617 | pCAG-Eco | addgene partial sequence | sequence record 49497 | rb_glob_PA_term-R  5'-CCCATATGTCCTTCCGAGTG-3'
TAAATTTCCTTTATTAGCCAGAAGTCAGATGCTCAAGGGGCTTCATGATGTCCCCATAATTTTTGGCAGA
GGGAAAAAGATCTGCCGTTTGCCCGGTTATTATTATTTTTGACACCAGACCAACTGGTAATGGTAGCGAC
CGGCGCTCAGAACTATGGCTCGTACTCTATAGGCTTCAGCTGGTGATATTGTTGAGTCAAAACTAGAGCC
TGGACCACTGATATCCTGTCTTTAACAAATTGGACTAATCGATTAAGAATGCAGGGTCCGAAGAGCAAAA
TCATTAGGAGTACAATGAGGGGTCCCATAATGGTAGATATCAAGGTGGTAAACCAAGGGGATCTGTTAAA
CAGTCCCTCAAACCATCCTTGAGTTGACTCAAACAGTTTCTGTCTCTGATTAAGCCTCTCTCTCAATTTG
GCCATGCTGTCTCTCACTAGTCCTGTGTGGTCCGCATAGAAGCAACATTCTTCTTTTAGAGCAGCACACA
GCCCTCCTTCTTTTAGAAATAACAAGTCTAGGCCCCTTCGATTCTGTAGGACAACTTCAGACAGGGAAGT
GAGAGACTTTTCTAGGTTAGAGATTGATTTTTCAACCTCCCTGAGATCATCCTGTACTGCGGCTTGGAGC
TGCTGGAATTGCTGAGTGGCCATTAGAGCAGTAGTCCCTGTTCCTATTCCAGCGGCAATTCCCCCCATGG
TTAGTCCACCCAATAATAGGGCCAGGGTTAACGACACCGGTTCTCTTTTGTGTCGGTTGGATCTCTCAAA
CAGGCCGTAAACATAGCTGGGGGAATGATAGGTGACTCTTGGCCAGAGTTCGACAAGAACACAATAATCA
GTGGTAAGGTTCAGTATGGTGGTGGAGATGCATGGAGTAA
